>Addgene plasmid #113730 | pCDF1-MCS2-EF1-Puro-RGS7-R44C+V56C | addgene partial sequence | sequence record 221944 | Addgene NGS Result
CAGCCCTTGAGGCTCCCACAGATACAATAAATATTTGAGATTGAACCCTGTCGAGTATCTGTGTAATCTT
TTTTACCTGTGAGGTCTCGGAATCCGGGCCGAGAACTTCGCAGCGAGCTCATTGTACCGCGAACTTGTTT
ATTGCAGCTTATAATGGTTACAAATAAAGCAATAGCATCACAAATTTCACAAATAAAGCATTTTTTTCAC
TGCATTCTAGTTGTGGTTTGTCCAAACTCATCAATGTATCTTATCATGTCTGGATCCCCGGGTACCGAGC
TCGAATTAAKYSCTCTTCCGCTTCCTCGCTCACTGACTCGCTGCGCTCGGTCGTTCGGCTGCGGCGAGCG
GTATCAGCTCACTCAAAGGCGGTAATACGGTTATCCACAGAATCAGGGGATAACGCAGGAAAGAACATGT
GAGCAAAAGGCCAGCAAAAGGCCAGGAACCGTAAAAAGGCCGCGTTGCTGGCGTTTTTCCATAGGCTCCG
CCCCCCTGACGAGCATCACAAAAATCGACGCTCAAGTCAGAGGTGGCGAAACCCGACAGGACTATAAAGA
TACCAGGCGTTTCCCCCTGGAAGCTCCCTCGTGCGCTCTCCTGTTCCGACCCTGCCGCTTACCGGATACC
TGTCCGCCTTTCTCCCTTCGGGAAGCGTGGCGCTTTCTCATAGCTCACGCTGTAGGTATCTCAGTTCGGT
GTAGGTCGTTCGCTCCAAGCTGGGCTGTGTGCACGAACCCCCCGTTCAGCCCGACCGCTGCGCCTTATCC
GGTAACTATCGTCTTGAGTCCAACCCGGTAAGACACGACTTATCGCCACTGGCAGCAGCCACTGGTAACA
GGATTAGCAGAGCGAGGTATGTAGGCGGTGCTACAGAGTTCTTGAAGTGGTGGCCTAACTACGGCTACAC
TAGAAGAACAGTATTTGGTATCTGCGCTCTGCTGAAGCCAGTTACCTTCGGAAAAAGAGTTGGTAGCTCT
TGATCCGGCAAACAAACCACCGCTGGTAGCGGTGGTTTTTTTGTTTGCAAGCAGCAGATTACGCGCAGAA
AAAAAGGATCTCAAGAAGATCCTTTGATCTTTTCTACGGGGTCTGACGCTCAGTGGAACGAAAACTCACG
TTAAGGGATTTTGGTCATGAGATTATCAAAAAGGATCTTCACCTAGATCCTTTTAAATTAAAAATGAAGT
TTTAAATCAATCTAAAGTATATATGAGTAAACTTGGTCTGACAGTTACCAATGCTTAATCAGTGAGGCAC
CTATCTCAGCGATCTGTCTATTTCGTTCATCCATAGTTGCCTGACTCCCCGTCGTGTAGATAACTACGAT
ACGGGAGGGCTTACCATCTGGCCCCAGTGCTGCAATGATACCGCGAGACCCACGCTCACCGGCTCCAGAT
TTATCAGCAATAAACCAGCCAGCCGGAAGGGCCGAGCGCAGAAGTGGTCCTGCAACTTTATCCGCCTCCA
TCCAGTCTATTAATTGTTGCCGGGAAGCTAGAGTAAGTAGTTCGCCAGTTAATAGTTTGCGCAACGTTGT
TGCCATTGCTACAGGCATCGTGGTGTCACGCTCGTCGTTTGGTATGGCTTCATTCAGCTCCGGTTCCCAA
CGATCAAGGCGAGTTACATGATCCCCCATGTTGTGCAAAAAAGCGGTTAGCTCCTTCGGTCCTCCGATCG
TTGTCAGAAGTAAGTTGGCCGCAGTGTTATCACTCATGGTTATGGCAGCACTGCATAATTCTCTTACTGT
CATGCCATCCGTAAGATGCTTTTCTGTGACTGGTGAGTACTCAACCAAGTCATTCTGAGAATAGTGTATG
CGGCGACCGAGTTGCTCTTGCCCGGCGTCAATACGGGATAATACCGCGCCACATAGCAGAACTTTAAAAG
TGCTCATCATTGGAAAACGTTCTTCGGGGCGAAAACTCTCAAGGATCTTACCGCTGTTGAGATCCAGTTC
GATGTAACCCACTCGTGCACCCAACTGATCTTCAGCATCTTTTACTTTCACCAGCGTTTCTGGGTGAGCA
AAAACAGGAAGGCAAAATGCCGCAAAAAAGGGAATAAGGGCGACACGGAAATGTTGAATACTCATACTCT
TCCTTTTTCAATATTATTGAAGCATTTATCAGGGTTATTGTCTCATGAGCGGATACATATTTGAATGTAT
TTAGAAAAATAAACAAATAGGGGTTCCGCGCACATTTCCCCGAAAAGTGCCACCTGACGTCTAAGAAACC
ATTATTATCATGACATTAACCTATAAAAATAGGCGTATCACGAGGCCCTTTCGTCTCGCGCGTTTCGGTG
ATGACGGTGAAAACCTCTGACACATGCAGCTCCCGGAGACGGTCACAGCTTGTCTGTAAGCGGATGCCGG
GAGCAGACAAGCCCGTCAGGGCGCGTCAGCGGGTGTTGGCGGGTGTCGGGGCTGGCTTAACTATGCGGCA
TCAGAGCAGATTGTACTGAGAGTGCACCATATGCCAAGTACGCCCCCTATTGACGTCAATGACGGTAAAT
GGCCCGCCTGGCATTATGCCCAGTACATGACCTTATGGGACTTTCCTACTTGGCAGTACATCTACGTATT
AGTCATCGCTATTACCATGGTGATGCGGTTTTGGCAGTACATCAATGGGCGTGGATAGCGGTTTGACTCA
CGGGGATTTCCAAGTCTCCACCCCATTGACGTCAATGGGAGTTTGTTTTGGCACCAAAATCAACGGGACT
TTCCAAAATGTCGTAACAACTCCGCCCCATTGACGCAAATGGGCGGTAGGCGTGTACGGTGGGAGGTCTA
TATAAGCAGAGCTCGTTTAGTGAACCGTCAGATCGCCTGGAGACGCCATCCACGCTGTTTTGACCTCCAT
AGAAGATTCTAGAGCCCGGGCGCGCCGGATCCGCCACCATGGCCCAGGGGAATAATTATGGGCAGACCAG
CAACGGGGTGGCCGATGAATCACCCAACATGCTGGTGTACAGAAAGATGGAAGACGTCATAGCACGGATG
CAAGATGAAAAAAATGGAATTCCTATTTGTACGGTCAAAAGCTTTCTTTCCAAGATACCTAGCTGCTTCT
CTGGTTCAGACATTGTTCAATGGTTGATAAAGAACTTAACTATAGAAGATCCAGTGGAGGCGCTCCATTT
GGGAACATTAATGGCTGCCCACGGCTACTTCTTTCCAATCTCAGATCATGTCCTCACACTCAAGGATGAT
GGCACCTTTTACCGGTTTCAAACCCCCTATTTTTGGCCATCAAATTGTTGGGAGCCGGAAAACACAGATT
ATGCCGTTTACCTCTGCAAGAGAACAATGCAAAACAAGGCACGACTGGAGCTCGCAGACTATGAGGCTGA
GAGCCTGGCCAGGCTGCAGAGAGCATTTGCCCGGAAGTGGGAGTTCATTTTCATGCAAGCAGAAGCACAA
GCAAAAGTGGACAAGAAGAGAGACAAGATTGAAAGGAAGATCCTTGACAGCCAAGAGAGAGCGTTCTGGG
ACGTGCACAGGCCCGTGCCTGGATGTGTAAATACAACTGAAGTGGACATTAAGAAGTCATCCAGAATGAG
AAACCCCCACAAAACACGGAAGTCTGTCTATGGTTTACAAAATGATATTAGAAGTCACAGTCCTACCCAC
ACACCCACACCAGAAACTAAACCTCCAACAGAAGATGAGTTACAACAACAGATAAAATATTGGCAAATAC
AGTTAGATAGACATCGGTTAAAAATGTCAAAAGTCGCTGACAGTCTACTAAGTTACACGGAACAGTATTT
AGAATACGACCCGTTTCTTTTGCCACCTGACCCTTCTAACCCATGGCTGTCCGATGACACCACTTTCTGG
GAACTTGAGGCAAGCAAAGAACCGAGCCAGCAGAGGGTAAAACGATGGGGTTTTGGCATGGACGAGGCAT
TGAAAGACCCAGTTGGGAGAGAACAGTTCCTTAAATTTCTAGAGTCAGAATTCAGCTCGGAAAATTTAAG
ATTCTGGCTGGCAGTGGAGGACCTGAAAAAGAGGCCTATTAAAGAAGTACCCTCAAGAGTTCAGGAAATA
TGGCAAGAGTTTCTGGCTCCCGGAGCCCCCAGTGCTATTAACTTGGATTCCAAGAGTTATGACAAAACCA
CACAGAACGTGAAGGAACCTGGACGATACACATTTGAAGATGCTCAGGAGCACATTTACAAACTGATGAA
AAGTGATTCATACCCACGTTTTATAAGATCCAGTGCCTATCAGGAGCTTCTACAGGCAAAGAAAAAGGGG
AAATCTCTCACGTCCAAGAGGTTAACAAGCCTTGCTCAGTCTTACGATTACAAGGATGACGACGATAAGT
AAGCGGCCGCGAAGGATCTGCGATCGCTCCGGTGCCCGTCAGTGGGCAGAGCGCACATCGCCCACAGTCC
CCGAGAAGTTGGGGGGAGGGGTCGGCAATTGAACGGGTGCCTAGAGAAGGTGGCGCGGGGTAAACTGGGA
AAGTGATGTCGTGTACTGGCTCCGCCTTTTTCCCGAGGGTGGGGGAGAACCGTATATAAGTGCAGTAGTC
GCCGTGAACGTTCTTTTTCGCAACGGGTTTGCCGCCAGAACACAGCTGAAGCTTCGAGGGGCTCGCATCT
CTCCTTCACGCGCCCGCCGCCCTACCTGAGGCCGCCATCCACGCCGGTTGAGTCGCGTTCTGCCGCCTCC
CGCCTGTGGTGCCTCCTGAACTGCGTCCGCCGTCTAGGTAAGTTTAAAGCTCAGGTCGAGACCGGGCCTT
TGTCCGGCGCTCCCTTGGAGCCTACCTAGACTCAGCCGGCTCTCCACGCTTTGCCTGACCCTGCTTGCTC
AACTCTACGTCTTTGTTTCGTTTTCTGTTCTGCGCCGTTACAGATCCAAGCTGTGACCGGCGCCTACGCT
AGATGACCGAGTACAAGCCCACGGTGCGCCTCGCCACCCGCGACGACGTCCCCAGGGCCGTACGCACCCT
CGCCGCCGCGTTCGCCGACTACCCCGCCACGCGCCACACCGTCGATCCGGACCGCCACATCGAGCGGGTC
ACCGAGCTGCAAGAACTCTTCCTCACGCGCGTCGGGCTCGACATCGGCAAGGTGTGGGTCGCGGACGACG
GCGCCGCGGTGGCGGTCTGGACCACGCCGGAGAGCGTCGAAGCGGGGGCGGTGTTCGCCGAGATCGGCCC
GCGCATGGCCGAGTTGAGCGGTTCCCGGCTGGCCGCGCAGCAACAGATGGAAGGCCTCCTGGCGCCGCAC
CGGCCCAAGGAGCCCGCGTGGTTCCTGGCCACCGTCGGCGTCTCGCCCGACCACCAGGGCAAGGGTCTGG
GCAGCGCCGTCGTGCTCCCCGGAGTGGAGGCGGCCGAGCGCGCCGGGGTGCCCGCCTTCCTGGAGACCTC
CGCGCCCCGCAACCTCCCCTTCTACGAGCGGCTCGGCTTCACCGTCACCGCCGACGTCGAGGTGCCCGAA
GGACCGCGCACCTGGTGCATGACCCGCAAGCCCGGTGCCTGAGTCGACAATCAACCTCTGGATTACAAAA
TTTGTGAAAGATTGACTGGTATTCTTAACTATGTTGCTCCTTTTACGCTATGTGGATACGCTGCTTTAAT
GCCTTTGTATCATGCTATTGCTTCCCGTATGGCTTTCATTTTCTCCTCCTTGTATAAATCCTGGTTGCTG
TCTCTTTATGAGGAGTTGTGGCCCGTTGTCAGGCAACGTGGCGTGGTGTGCACTGTGTTTGCTGACGCAA
CCCCCACTGGTTGGGGCATTGCCACCACCTGTCAGCTCCTTTCCGGGACTTTCGCTTTCCCCCTCCCTAT
TGCCACGGCGGAACTCATCGCCGCCTGCCTTGCCCGCTGCTGGACAGGGGCTCGGCTGTTGGGCACTGAC
AATTCCGTGGTGTTGTCGGGGAAATCATCGTCCTTTCCTTGGCTGCTCGCCTGTGTTGCCACCTGGATTC
TGCGCGGGACGTCCTTCTGCTACGTCCCTTCGGCCCTCAATCCAGCGGACCTTCCTTCCCGCGGCCTGCT
GCCGGCTCTGCGGCCTCTTCCGCGTCTTCGCCTTCGCCCTCAGACGAGTCGGATCTCCCTTTGGGCCGCC
TCCCCGCCTGGTACCGATGACAGAGTTAGAAGATCGCTTCAGGAAGCTATTTGGCACGACTTCTACAACG
GGAGACAGCACAGTAGATTCTGAAGATGAACCTCCTAAAAAAGAAAAAAGGGTGGACTGGGATGAGTATT
GGAACCCTGAAATCGATAGCTTCCAGTGCTTTGTGAAACTTCGAGGAGTCTCTTTGTTGAGGACTTTTGA
GTTCTCCCTTGAGGCTCCCACAGATACAATAAATATTTGAGATTGAACCCTGTCGAGTATCTGTGTAATC
TTTTTTACCTGTGAGGTCTCGGAATCCGGGCCGAGAACTTCGCAGCGAGCTCATTGTACCGCGAACTTGT
TTATTGCAGCTTATAATGGTTACAAATAAAGCAATAGCATCACAAATTTCACAAATAAAGCATTTTTTTC
ACTGCATTCTAGTTGTGGTTTGTCCAAACTCATCAATGTATCTTATCATGTCTGGCTCTAGCTATCCCGC
CCCTAACTCCGCCCATCCCGCCCCTAACTCCGCCCAGTTCCGCCCATTCTCCGCCCCATGGCTGACTAAT
TTTTTTTATTTATGCAGAGGCCGAGGCCGCCTCGGCCTCTGAGCTATTCCAGAAGTAGTGAGGAGGCTTT
TTTGGAGGCCTAGACTTTTGCAGAGACCAAATTCGTAATCATGTCATAGCTGTTTCCTGTGTGAAATTGT
TATCCGCTCACAATTCCACACAACATACGAGCCGGAAGCATAAAGTGTAAAGCCTGGGGTGCCTAATGAG
TGAGCTAACTCACATTAATTGCGTTGCGCTCACTGCCCGCTTTCCAGTCGGGAAACCTGTCGTGCCAGCT
GCATTAATGAATCGGCCAACGCGCGGGGAGAGGCGGTTTGCGTATTGGGCGCTCTTCCGCTTCCTCGCTC
ACTGACTCGCTGCGCTCGGTCGTTCGGCTGCGGCGAGCGGTATCAGCTCACTCAAAGGCGGTAATACGGT
TATCCACAGAATCAGGGGATAACGCAGGAAAGAACATGTGAGCAAAAGGCCAGCAAAAGGCCAGGAACCG
TAAAAAGGCCGCGTTGCTGGCGTTTTTCCATAGGCTCCGCCCCCCTGACGAGCATCACAAAAATCGACGC
TCAAGTCAGAGGTGGCGAAACCCGACAGGACTATAAAGATACCAGGCGTTTCCCCCTGGAAGCTCCCTCG
TGCGCTCTCCTGTTCCGACCCTGCCGCTTACCGGATACCTGTCCGCCTTTCTCCCTTCGGGAAGCGTGGC
GCTTTCTCATAGCTCACGCTGTAGGTATCTCAGTTCGGTGTAGGTCTGTCTCTTATACACATCTCCGAGC
CCACGAGACC
