[The description below was written by a language model from this plasmid's Addgene catalogue record.]
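Description:
pCDF1-MCS2-EF1-Puro-RGS7-R44C+V56C is a lentiviral mammalian expression plasmid built on the pCDF1 backbone (about 6.6 kb without insert, roughly 8.0 kb in total). It is propagated in bacteria as a high-copy plasmid under ampicillin selection, in a recombination-deficient strain of the kind commonly chosen to keep the repeated sequences of lentiviral vectors stable. No feature table accompanies the record, so the long terminal repeats, packaging signal and other viral elements expected in such a backbone are not individually documented here.

The payload is a human RGS7 (regulator of G-protein signalling 7) coding sequence of about 1.4 kb, cloned between BamHI and NotI sites that both remain intact, and carrying a C-terminal Flag epitope tag for detection or immunoprecipitation. Expression of the insert is driven by the CMV promoter. As the vector name indicates, a separate EF1 promoter drives a puromycin resistance cassette, allowing selection of stably transduced or transfected mammalian cells independently of the transgene promoter. The insert is a double mutant: the plasmid name and mutation field give the substitutions as R44C and V56C, whereas the purpose statement writes the second change as V65C, an inconsistency the record does not resolve.

The construct is intended for expressing this double-mutant RGS7 in mammalian cells, either by direct transfection or after packaging into lentiviral particles. It derives from work reporting that RGS7 is recurrently mutated in melanoma and examining its effect on cancer cell migration and invasion, where such a mutant would be compared functionally with the wild-type protein.
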