Addgene plasmid #113730: pCDF1-MCS2-EF1-Puro-RGS7-R44C+V56C
Purpose: Express double mutant RGS7- R44C+V65C in mamalian cells
Depositing lab: Yardena Samuels. Depositing organization: Weizmann Institute of Science. Publication: RGS7 is recurrently mutated in melanoma and promotes migration and invasion of human cancer cells. Qutob N, Masuho I, Alon M, Emmanuel R, Cohen I, Di Pizio A, Madore J, Elkahloun A, Ziv T, Levy R, Gartner JJ, Hill VK, Lin JC, Hevroni Y, Greenberg P, Brodezki A, Rosenberg SA, Kosloff M, Hayward NK, Admon A, Niv MY, Scolyer RA, Martemyanov KA, Samuels Y. Sci Rep. 2018 Jan 12;8(1):653. doi: 10.1038/s41598-017-18851-4. PubMed 29330521.
Backbone
  Vector backbone: PCDF1
  Backbone size w/o insert (bp): 6583
  Total vector size (bp): 8014
  Vector type: Mammalian Expression, Lentiviral
  Selectable markers: Puromycin
Growth in bacteria
  Bacterial resistance: Ampicillin, 100 μg/mL
  Growth temperature: 37°C
  Growth strain: NEB Stable
  Copy number: High Copy
Gene/Insert
  Gene/Insert name: RGS7
  Species: H. sapiens (human)
  Insert size (bp): 1407
  Mutation: R44C and V56C
  Entrez Gene: RGS7
  Promoter: CMV
  Tag / fusion protein: Flag (C terminal on insert)
  Cloning method: Restriction Enzyme; 5′ cloning site BamHI (not destroyed); 3′ cloning site NotI (not destroyed)
  Sequencing primers: 5′ atggcccaggggaataattat; 3′ ttacttatcgtcgtcatccttgt
Terms and licenses: Academic/Nonprofit Terms; Industry Terms: Not Available to Industry
How to cite: pCDF1-MCS2-EF1-Puro-RGS7-R44C+V56C was a gift from Yardena Samuels (Addgene plasmid # 113730 ; http://n2t.net/addgene:113730 ; RRID:Addgene_113730)
